>Addgene plasmid #206433 | pAc5.1-EGFP-Aubergine 4R-K (R11K/R13K/R15K/R17K) (HK121) | depositor full sequence | sequence record 401683 | Full Sequence
AAAAAATCATGAATGGCATCAACTCTGAATCAAATCTTTGCAGATGCACCTACTTCTCATTTCCACTGTC
ACATCATTTTTCCAGATCTCGCTGCCTGTTATGTGGCCCACAAACCAAGACACGTTTTATGGCCATTAAA
GCTGGCTGATCGTCGCCAAACACCAAATACATATCAATATGTACATTCGAGAAAGAAGCGATCAAAGAAG
CGTCTTCGGGCGAGTAGGAGAATGCGGAGGAGAAGGAGAACGAGCTGATCTAGTATCTCTCCACAATCCA
ATGCCAACTGACCAACTGGCCATATTCGGAGCAATTTGAAGCCAATTTCCATCGCCTGGCGATCGCTCCA
TTCTTGGCTATATGTTTTTCACCGTTCCCGGGGCCATTTTCAAAGACTCGTCGGTAAGATAAGATTGTGT
CACTCGCTGTCTCTCTTCATTTGTCGAAGAATGCTGAGGAATTTCGCGATGACGTCGGCGAGTATTTTGA
AGAATGAGAATAATTTGTATTTATACGAAAATCAGTTAGTGGAATTTTCTACAAAAACATGTTATCTATA
GATAATTTTGTTGCAAAATATGTTGACTATGACAAAGATTGTATGTATATACCTTTAATGTATTCTCATT
TTCTTATGTATTTATAATGGCAATGATGATACTGATGATATTTTAAGATGATGCCAGACCACAGGCTGAT
TTCTGCGTCTTTTGCCGAACGCAGTGCATGTGCGGTTGTTGTTTTTTGGAATAGTTTCAATTTTCGGACT
GTCCGCTTTGATTTCAGTTTCTTGGCTTATTCAAAAAGCAAAGTAAAGCCAAAAAAGCGAGATGGCAATA
CCAAATGCGGCAAAACGGTAGTGGAAGGAAAGGGGTGCGGGGCAGCGGAAGGAAGGGTGGGGCGGGGCGT
GGCGGGGTCTGTGGCTGGGCGCGACGTCACCGACGTTGGAGCCACTCCTTTGACCATGTGTGCGTGTGTG
TATTATTCGTGTCTCGCCACTCGCCGGTTGTTTTTTTCTTTTTATCTCGCTCTCTCTAGCGCCATCTCGT
ACGCATGCTCAACGCACCGCATGTTGCCGTGTCCTTTATGCGTCATTTTGGCTCGAAATAGGCAATTATT
TAAACAAAGATTAGTCAACGAAAACGCTAAAATAAATAAGTCTACAATATGGTTACTTATTGCCATGTGT
GTGCAGCCAACGATAGCAACAAAAGCAACAACACAGTGGCTTTCCCTCTTTCACTTTTTGTTTGCAAGCG
CGTGCGAGCAAGACGGCACGACCGGCAAACGCAATTACGCTGACAAAGAGCAGACGAAGTTTTGGCCGAA
AAACATCAAGGCGCCTGATACGAATGCATTTGCAATAACAATTGCGATATTTAATATTGTTTATGAAGCT
GTTTGACTTCAAAACACACAAAAAAAAAAATAAAACAAATTATTTGAAAGAGAATTAGGAATCGGACAGC
TTATCGTTACGGGCTAACAGCACACCGAGACGAAATAGCTTACCTGACGTCACAGCCTCTGGAAGAACTG
CCGCCAAGCAGAGAGAGAGAGAAAAAGAGGGAGAGCAGCTTAGACCGCATGTGCTTGTGTGTGAGGCGTC
TCTCTCTTCGTCTCCTGTTTGCGCAAACGCATAGACTGCACTGAGAAAATCGATTACCTATTTTTTATGA
ATGAATATTTGCACTATTACTATTCAAAACTATTAAGATAGCAATCACATTCAATAGCCAAATACTATAC
CACCTGAGCGATGCAACGAAATGATCAATTTGAGCAAAAATGCTGCATATTTAGGACGGCATCATTATAG
AAATGCTTCTTGCTGTGTACTTTTCTCTCGTCTGGCAGCTGTTTCGCCGTTATTGTTAAAACCGGCTTAA
GTTAGGTGTGTTTTCTACGACTAGTGATGCCCCTACTAGAAGATGTGTGTTGCACAAATGTCCCTGAATA
ACCAATTTGAAGTGCAGATAGCAGTAAACGTAAGCTAATATGAATATTATTTAACTGTAATGTTTTAATA
TCGCTGGACATTACTAATAAACCCACTATAAACACATGTACATATGTATGTTTTGGCATACAATGAGTAG
TTGGGGAAAAAATGTGTAAAAGCACCGTGACCATCACAGCATAAAGATAACCAGCTGAAGTATCGAATAT
GAGTAACCCCCAAATTGAATCACATGCCGCAACTGATAGGACCCATGGAAGTACACTCTTCATGGCGATA
TACAAGACACACACAAGCACGAACACCCAGTTGCGGAGGAAATTCTCCGTAAATGAAAACCCAATCGGCG
AACAATTCATACCCATATATGGTAAAAGTTTTGAACGCGACTTGAGAGCGGAGAGCATTGCGGCTGATAA
GGTTTTAGCGCTAAGCGGGCTTTATAAAACGGGCTGCGGGACCAGTTTTCATATCACTACCGTTTGAGTT
CTTGTGCTGTGTGGATACTCCTCCCGACACAAAGCCGCTCCATCAGCCAGCAGTCGTCTAATCCAGAGAC
CCCGGATCGGGGTACCAACATGGTGAGCAAGGGCGAGGAGCTGTTCACCGGGGTGGTGCCCATCCTGGTC
GAGCTGGACGGCGACGTAAACGGCCACAAGTTCAGCGTGTCCGGCGAGGGCGAGGGCGATGCCACCTACG
GCAAGCTGACCCTGAAGTTCATCTGCACCACCGGCAAGCTGCCCGTGCCCTGGCCCACCCTCGTGACCAC
CCTGACCTACGGCGTGCAGTGCTTCAGCCGCTACCCCGACCACATGAAGCAGCACGACTTCTTCAAGTCC
GCCATGCCCGAAGGCTACGTCCAGGAGCGCACCATCTTCTTCAAGGACGACGGCAACTACAAGACCCGCG
CCGAGGTGAAGTTCGAGGGCGACACCCTGGTGAACCGCATCGAGCTGAAGGGCATCGACTTCAAGGAGGA
CGGCAACATCCTGGGGCACAAGCTGGAGTACAACTACAACAGCCACAACGTCTATATCATGGCCGACAAG
CAGAAGAACGGCATCAAGGTGAACTTCAAGATCCGCCACAACATCGAGGACGGCAGCGTGCAGCTCGCCG
ACCACTACCAGCAGAACACCCCCATCGGCGACGGCCCCGTGCTGCTGCCCGACAACCACTACCTGAGCAC
CCAGTCCAAGCTGAGCAAAGACCCCAACGAGAAGCGCGATCACATGGTCCTGCTGGAGTTCGTGACCGCC
GCCGGGATCACTCTCGGCATGGACGAGCTGTACAAGCCAAGCTTGAATTCTGCAGATATGAATTTACCAC
CAAACCCTGTAATTGCTAAGGGAAAGGGTAAGGGAAAGAAGCCCAATAATGTAGAGGCCAATCGCGGCTT
CGCTCCTTCGCTGGGTCAGAAGTCGGACCCTTCCCACTCGGAAGGAAATCAAGCATCCGGAGGCAATGGT
GGTGGTGGTGATGCTCAAGTGGGTCCCTCGATAGAGAAATCCAGTTTGAGCGCGGTGCAAATGCACAAGT
CCGAGGGCGATCCGCGTGGCTCCGTGCGCGGCCGTAGGCTAATAACGGATTTGGTGTATTCACGTCCTCC
AGGGATGACCAGCAAGAAAGGAGTGGTTGGCACTCATATTACCGTGCAGGCAAACTATTTTAAGGTATTA
AAGCGTCCAAACTGGACCATCTACCAGTACCGCGTCGATTTTACGCCTGATGTGGAGGCTACACGACTGC
GACGGTCTTTCTTGTATGAACATAAAGGGATCCTGGGCGGCTACATCTTTGACGGAACCAATATGTTTTG
CATCAATCAGTTCAAAGCTGTTCAAGATAGCCCCTATGTTTTGGAACTGGTTACGAAGAGTCGTGCTGGC
GAAAACATTGAAATTAAGATCAAGGCTGTTGGATCTGTGCAATCTACGGATGCCGAGCAGTTTCAGGTCC
TTAATCTCATACTGCGCAGGGCCATGGAGGGCTTAGACTTGAAGCTGGTCTCGCGCTACTACTACGATCC
TCAAGCTAAGATTAATTTGGAGAATTTCCGCATGCAATTATGGCCTGGCTATCAGACTTCGATTCGCCAG
CACGAAAATGATATATTACTTTGTTCCGAGATATGCCACAAGGTTATGCGAACTGAGACCTTGTACAATA
TTTTGTCCGATGCTATTCGCGACAGTGACGATTATCAAAGTACATTTAAGCGTGCAGTAATGGGTATGGT
AATACTAACGGATTATAATAACAAAACCTATCGCATTGACGATGTCGACTTTCAATCGACGCCATTGTGC
AAATTTAAAACCAATGACGGTGAGATTTCGTACGTGGATTACTATAAGAAGCGATACAACATAATCATTC
GCGACTTGAAGCAACCTCTGGTCATGTCTCGTCCGACAGACAAAAATATTCGTGGTGGAAATGACCAGGC
CATAATGATCATTCCCGAGCTGGCACGGGCTACGGGAATGACGGACGCTATGCGCGCTGACTTTAGGACG
TTGAGGGCCATGAGTGAACATACCAGGCTGAATCCAGATCGTCGCATCGAACGCCTTCGCATGTTCAACA
AGCGCTTAAAGTCGTGTAAACAGAGTGTAGAGACCCTTAAGTCCTGGAACATCGAGCTGGACTCCGCCTT
GGTGGAGATTCCAGCACGCGTGTTGCCACCGGAAAAAATATTATTCGGCAACCAAAAAATATTCGTATGC
GACGCTCGCGCCGATTGGACCAATGAGTTTCGCACCTGTTCGATGTTTAAAAACGTGCATATCAATAGGT
GGTATGTGATCACACCGAGTCGAAATCTGCGCGAGACCCAGGAATTTGTGCAGATGTGCATCCGCACAGC
CAGCAGCATGAAGATGAACATCTGCAATCCAATATATGAGGAAATTCCGGATGACCGCAACGGCACTTAC
TCCCAAGCGATCGACAACGCCGCAGCTAACGATCCACAGATCGTGATGGTTGTCATGAGATCTCCAAATG
AAGAGAAATATAGCTGCATTAAAAAACGCACGTGCGTGGACAGACCGGTGCCATCGCAGGTGGTGACACT
AAAAGTTATCGCGCCTCGACAGCAAAAACCAACTGGGCTGATGTCGATCGCCACAAAGGTGGTTATTCAA
ATGAACGCCAAATTGATGGGAGCTCCCTGGCAGGTAGTGATCCCCCTCCACGGTCTGATGACTGTTGGTT
TCGATGTCTGCCATTCACCGAAGAATAAGAACAAGTCATATGGGGCTTTCGTTGCAACCATGGACCAGAA
GGAGTCTTTCCGCTACTTCTCCACCGTAAACGAACACATTAAGGGCCAAGAGTTGTCCGAGCAGATGTCG
GTGAACATGGCGTGCGCCCTGAGGTCGTATCAGGAGCAACACCGTTCTTTGCCAGAGCGCATTCTCTTCT
TTCGCGACGGTGTTGGCGATGGTCAGCTCTACCAGGTGGTAAACAGCGAGGTGAACACCCTAAAGGACAG
GCTCGACGAAATTTACAAATCAGCTGGCAAACAGGAGGGCTGTCGCATGACATTTATAATTGTATCCAAG
CGCATTAATTCTCGCTACTTTACTGGGCATCGCAACCCAGTTCCGGGCACTGTAGTCGATGACGTTATTA
CCTTGCCAGAGCGCTACGACTTCTTCCTAGTGTCCCAGGCTGTTCGGATAGGAACTGTGTCGCCTACCAG
CTACAATGTTATTTCTGACAACATGGGACTAAACGCCGATAAGCTGCAGATGCTCTCCTATAAGATGACC
CATATGTACTACAATTACAGCGGAACCATACGAGTCCCCGCTGTCTGCCATTACGCCCACAAATTGGCTT
TCCTCGTAGCCGAATCCATTAATCGTGCGCCTTCAGCAGGACTGCAGAATCAATTGTACTTTTTGTAAAT
CCAGCACAGTGGCGGCCGCTCGAGTCTAGAGGGCCCGCGGTTCGAAGGTAAGCCTATCCCTAACCCTCTC
CTCGGTCTCGATTCTACGCGTACCGGTCATCATCACCATCACCATTGAGTTTAAACCCGCTGATCAGCCT
CGACTGTGCCTTCTAAGGCCTGAGCTCGCTGATCAGCCTCGATCGAGGATCCAGACATGATAAGATACAT
TGATGAGTTTGGACAAACCACAACTAGAATGCAGTGAAAAAAATGCTTTATTTGTGAAATTTGTGATGCT
ATTGCTTTATTTGTAACCATTATAAGCTGCAATAAACAAGTTAACAACAACAATTGCATTCATTTTATGT
TTCAGGTTCAGGGGGAGGTGTGGGAGGTTTTTTAAAGCAAGTAAAACCTCTACAAATGTGGTATGGCTGA
TTATGATCAGTCGACCGATGCCCTTGAGAGCCTTCAACCCAGTCAGCTCCTTCCGGTGGGCGCGGGGCAT
GACTATCGTCGCCGCACTTATGACTGTCTTCTTTATCATGCAACTCGTAGGACAGGTGCCGGCAGCGCTC
TGGGTCATTTTCGGCGAGGACCGCTTTCGCTGGAGCGCGACGATGATCGGCCTGTCGCTTGCGGTATTCG
GAATCTTGCACGCCCTCGCTCAAGCCTTCGTCACTGGTCCCGCCACCAAACGTTTCGGCGAGAAGCAGGC
CATTATCGCCGGCATGGCGGCCGACGCGCTGGGCTACGTCTTGCTGGCGTTCGCGACGCGAGGCTGGATG
GCCTTCCCCATTATGATTCTTCTCGCTTCCGGCGGCATCGGGATGCCCGCGTTGCAGGCCATGCTGTCCA
GGCAGGTAGATGACGACCATCAGGGACAGCTTCAAGGATCGCTCGCGGCTCTTACCAGCCAGCAAAAGGC
CAGGAACCGTAAAAAGGCCGCGTTGCTGGCGTTTTTCCATAGGCTCCGCCCCCCTGACGAGCATCACAAA
AATCGACGCTCAAGTCAGAGGTGGCGAAACCCGACAGGACTATAAAGATACCAGGCGTTTCCCCCTGGAA
GCTCCCTCGTGCGCTCTCCTGTTCCGACCCTGCCGCTTACCGGATACCTGTCCGCCTTTCTCCCTTCGGG
AAGCGTGGCGCTTTCTCAATGCTCACGCTGTAGGTATCTCAGTTCGGTGTAGGTCGTTCGCTCCAAGCTG
GGCTGTGTGCACGAACCCCCCGTTCAGCCCGACCGCTGCGCCTTATCCGGTAACTATCGTCTTGAGTCCA
ACCCGGTAAGACACGACTTATCGCCACTGGCAGCAGCCACTGGTAACAGGATTAGCAGAGCGAGGTATGT
AGGCGGTGCTACAGAGTTCTTGAAGTGGTGGCCTAACTACGGCTACACTAGAAGGACAGTATTTGGTATC
TGCGCTCTGCTGAAGCCAGTTACCTTCGGAAAAAGAGTTGGTAGCTCTTGATCCGGCAAACAAACCACCG
CTGGTAGCGGTGGTTTTTTTGTTTGCAAGCAGCAGATTACGCGCAGAAAAAAAGGATCTCAAGAAGATCC
TTTGATCTTTTCTACGGGGTCTGACGCTCAGTGGAACGAAAACTCACGTTAAGGGATTTTGGTCATGAGA
TTATCAAAAAGGATCTTCACCTAGATCCTTTTAAATTAAAAATGAAGTTTTAAATCAATCTAAAGTATAT
ATGAGTAAACTTGGTCTGACAGTTACCAATGCTTAATCAGTGAGGCACCTATCTCAGCGATCTGTCTATT
TCGTTCATCCATAGTTGCCTGACTCCCCGTCGTGTAGATAACTACGATACGGGAGGGCTTACCATCTGGC
CCCAGTGCTGCAATGATACCGCGAGACCCACGCTCACCGGCTCCAGATTTATCAGCAATAAACCAGCCAG
CCGGAAGGGCCGAGCGCAGAAGTGGTCCTGCAACTTTATCCGCCTCCATCCAGTCTATTAATTGTTGCCG
GGAAGCTAGAGTAAGTAGTTCGCCAGTTAATAGTTTGCGCAACGTTGTTGCCATTGCTGCAGGCATCGTG
GTGTCACGCTCGTCGTTTGGTATGGCTTCATTCAGCTCCGGTTCCCAACGATCAAGGCGAGTTACATGAT
CCCCCATGTTGTGCAAAAAAGCGGTTAGCTCCTTCGGTCCTCCGATCGTTGTCAGAAGTAAGTTGGCCGC
AGTGTTATCACTCATGGTTATGGCAGCACTGCATAATTCTCTTACTGTCATGCCATCCGTAAGATGCTTT
TCTGTGACTGGTGAGTACTCAACCAAGTCATTCTGAGAATAGTGTATGCGGCGACCGAGTTGCTCTTGCC
CGGCGTCAACACGGGATAATACCGCGCCACATAGCAGAACTTTAAAAGTGCTCATCATTGGAAAACGTTC
TTCGGGGCGAAAACTCTCAAGGATCTTACCGCTGTTGAGATCCAGTTCGATGTAACCCACTCGTGCACCC
AACTGATCTTCAGCATCTTTTACTTTCACCAGCGTTTCTGGGTGAGCAAAAACAGGAAGGCAAAATGCCG
CAAAAAAGGGAATAAGGGCGACACGGAAATGTTGAATACTCATACTCTTCCTTTTTCAATATTATTGAAG
CATTTATCAGGGTTATTGTCTCATGAGCGGATACATATTTGAATGTATTTAGAAAAATAAACAAATAGGG
GTTCCGCGCACATTTCCCCGAAAAGTGCCACCTGACGTCTAAGAAACCATTATTATCATGACATTAACCT
ATAAAAATAGGCGTATCACGAGGCCCTTTCGTCTTCAAGGAATTAATTCTATATTCTAAAAACACAAATG
ATACTTCTAA
Features (pLannotate 1.2.2; 10 found; start..end, strand, type, name):
      8..2520    +  promoter       Ac5 promoter: Drosophila melanogaster actin 5C promoter
   2540..3256    +  CDS            mEGFP: mEGFP is a basic (constitutively fluorescent) green fluorescent protein published in 2002, derived from Aequorea victoria. It has moderate acid sensitivity.
   3278..5875    +  CDS            aub: AUB_DROME - Experimental evidence at protein level: Swiss-Prot protein existence level 1. Acts via the piwi-interacting RNA (piRNA) metabolic process, which mediates the repression of transposable elements during meiosis by forming complexes composed of piRNAs and Piwi proteins and governs the methylation and subsequent repression of transposons. Directly binds piRNAs, a class of 24 to 30 nucleotide RNAs that are generated by a Dicer-independent mechanism and are primarily derived from transposons and other repeated sequence elements. In ovary, associates predominantly with antisense piRNAs th
   5927..5968    +  CDS            V5 tag: epitope tag from simian virus 5
   6068..6202    -  polyA_signal   SV40 poly(A) signal: SV40 polyadenylation signal
   6225..6309    -  CDS            large T antigen (fragment): large T antigen from SV40 (simian virus 40)
   6310..6780    +  CDS            TcR (fragment): tetracycline efflux protein; tet; confers resistance to tetracycline
   6824..7412    -  rep_origin     ori: high-copy-number ColE1/pMB1/pBR322/pUC origin of replication
   7583..8443    -  CDS            AmpR: β-lactamase; bla; confers resistance to ampicillin, carbenicillin, and related antibiotics
   8444..8548    -  promoter       AmpR promoter: bla
