>Addgene plasmid #206433 | pAc5.1-EGFP-Aubergine 4R-K (R11K/R13K/R15K/R17K) (HK121) | addgene full sequence | sequence record 407095 | Addgene NGS Result
AAAAAATCATGAATGGCATCAACTCTGAATCAAATCTTTGCAGATGCACCTACTTCTCATTTCCACTGTC
ACATCATTTTTCCAGATCTCGCTGCCTGTTATGTGGCCCACAAACCAAGACACGTTTTATGGCCATTAAA
GCTGGCTGATCGTCGCCAAACACCAAATACATAATGAATATGTACACATTCGAGAAAGAAGCGATCAAAG
AAGCGTCTTCGGGCGGAGTAGGAGAATGCGGAGGAGAAGGAGAACGAGCTGATCTAGTATCTCTCCACAA
TCCAATGCCAACTGACCAACTGGCCATATTCGGAGCAATTTGAAGCCAATTTCCATCGCCTGGCGATCGC
TCCATTCTTGGCTATATGTTTTTCACCGTTACCCGGGGCCATTTTCAAAGACTCGTCGGCAAGATAAGAT
TGTGTCACTCGCTGTCTCTCTTCATTTGTCGAAGAATGCTGAGGAATTTCGCGATGACGTCGGCGAGTAT
TTTGAAGAATGAGAATAATTTGTATTTATACGAAAATCAGTTAGTGGAATTTTCTACAAAAACATGTTAT
CTATAGATAATTTTGTTGCAAAATATGTTGACTATGACAAAGATTGTATGTATATACCTTTAATGTATTC
TCATTTTCTTATGTATTTATAATGGCAATGATGATACTGATGATATTTTAAGATGATGCCAGACCAAAAG
GCTTGAATTTCTGCGTCTTTTGCCGAACGCAGTGCATGTGCAATTGTTGTTTTTTGGAATATTCAATTTT
CGGACTGTCCGCTTTGATTTCAGTTTCTTGGCTTATTCAAAAAGCAAAGTAAAGCCAAAAAAGCGAGATG
GCAATACCAAATGCGGCAAAACGGTAGTGGAAGGAAAGGGGTGCGGGGCAGCGGAAGGAAGGGTGGGGCG
GGGCGTGGCGGGGTCTGTGGCTGGGCGCGACGTCACCGACGTTGGAGCCACTCCTTTGACCATGTGTGCG
TGTGTGTATTATTCGTGTCTCGCCACTCGCCGGTTGTTTTTTTCTTTTTATGCTGCGCTCTCTCTAGCGC
CATCTCGCTTACGCATGCTCAACGCACCGCATGTTGCCGTTTCCTTTTATGCGTCATTTTGGCTCGAAAT
AGGCAATTATTTAAACAAAGATTAGTCAACGAAAACGCTAAAATAAATAAGTCTACAATATGGTTACTTA
TTGCCATGTGTGTGCAGCCAACGATAGCAACAAAAGCAACAACACAGGTGGCTTTCCCTCTTTCACTTTT
TGTTTGCAAGCCGCGTGCGAGCAAGACGGCACGACCGGCAAACGCAATTACGCTGACAAAGAGCAGACGA
AGTTTTGGCGAAAAACATCAAGGCGCCTGATACGAATGCATTTGCAATAACAATTGCGATATTTAATATT
GTTTATGAAGCTGTTTGACTTCAAAACACACAAAAAAAAAAATAAAACAAATTATTTGAAAGAGAATTAG
GAATCGGACGCTTATCGTTAGGGTAACAACAAGAAATGCTTACTGAGTCACAGCCTCTGGAAAACTGCCG
CAAGCCAGAGAGAGAGAGAAAAAGAGGGAGAGCAGCTTAGACCGCATGTGCTTGTGTGTGAGGCGTCTCT
CTCTTCGTCTCTGTTGCGCAAACGCATAGACTGCACTGAAAAAATCGATTACCTATTTTTTATGAATGAA
TATTTGCACTATTACTATTCAAAACTATTAAGATAGCAATCACATTCAATAGCCAAATACTATACCACCT
GAGCGATGCAACGAAATGATCAATTTGAGCAAAAATGCTGCATATTTAGGACGGCATCATTATAGAAATG
CTTCTTGCTGTGTACTTTTCTCTCGTCTGGCAGCTGTTTCGCCGTTATTGTTAAAACCGGCTTAAGTTAG
GTGTGTTTTCTACGACTAGTGAATGCCCTACTAGAAGATGTGTGTTGCACAAAATGTCCCTGGAATAACC
AATTTGAAGTGCAGATAGCAGTAAACGTAAGCTAATATGAATATTATTTAACTGTAATGTTTTAATATCG
CTGGACATTACTAATAAACCCACTATAAACACATGTACATATGTATGTTTTGGCATACAATGAGTAGTTG
GGGAAAAAATGTGTAAAAGCACCGTGACCATCACAGCATAAAGATAACCAGCTGAAGTATCGAATATGAG
TAACCCCCAAATTGAATCACATGCCGCAACTGATAGGACCCATGGAAGTACACTCTTCATGGCGATATAC
AAGACACACACAAGCACGAACACCCAGTTGCGGAGGAAATTCTCCGTAAATGAAAACCCAATCGGCGAAC
AATTCATACCCATATATGGTAAAAGTTTTGAACGCGACTTGAGAGCGGAGAGCATTGCGGCTGATAAGGT
TTTAGCGCTAAGCGGGCTTTATAAAACGGGCTGCGGGACCAGTTTTCATATCACTACCGTTTGAGTTCTT
GTGCTGTGTGGATACTCCTCCCGACACAAAGCCGCTCCATCAGCCAGCAGTCGTCTAATCCAGAGACCCC
GGATCGGGGTACCATCATGGTGAGCAAGGGCGAGGAGCTGTTCACCGGGGTGGTGCCCATCCTGGTCGAG
CTGGACGGCGACGTAAACGGCCACAAGTTCAGCGTGTCCGGCGAGGGCGAGGGCGATGCCACCTACGGCA
AGCTGACCCTGAAGTTCATCTGCACCACCGGCAAGCTGCCCGTGCCCTGGCCCACCCTCGTGACCACCCT
GACCTACGGCGTGCAGTGCTTCAGCCGCTACCCCGACCACATGAAGCAGCACGACTTCTTCAAGTCCGCC
ATGCCCGAAGGCTACGTCCAGGAGCGCACCATCTTCTTCAAGGACGACGGCAACTACAAGACCCGCGCCG
AGGTGAAGTTCGAGGGCGACACCCTGGTGAACCGCATCGAGCTGAAGGGCATCGACTTCAAGGAGGACGG
CAACATCCTGGGGCACAAGCTGGAGTACAACTACAACAGCCACAACGTCTATATCATGGCCGACAAGCAG
AAGAACGGCATCAAGGTGAACTTCAAGATCCGCCACAACATCGAGGACGGCAGCGTGCAGCTCGCCGACC
ACTACCAGCAGAACACCCCCATCGGCGACGGCCCCGTGCTGCTGCCCGACAACCACTACCTGAGCACCCA
GTCCGCCCTGAGCAAAGACCCCAACGAGAAGCGCGATCACATGGTCCTGCTGGAGTTCGTGACCGCCGCC
GGGATCACTCTCGGCATGGACGAGCTGTACAAGCCAAGCTTGAATTCTGCAGATATGAATTTACCACCAA
ACCCTGTAATTGCTAAGGGAAAGGGTAAGGGAAAGAAGCCCAATAATGTAGAGGCCAATCGCGGCTTCGC
TCCTTCGCTGGGTCAGAAGTCGGACCCTTCCCACTCGGAAGGAAATCAAGCATCCGGAGGCAATGGTGGT
GGTGGTGATGCTCAAGTGGGTCCCTCGATAGAGAAATCCAGTTTGAGCGCGGTGCAAATGCACAAGTCCG
AGGGCGATCCGCGTGGCTCCGTGCGCGGCCGTAGGCTAATAACGGATTTGGTGTATTCACGTCCTCCAGG
GATGACCAGCAAGAAAGGAGTGGTTGGCACTCATATTACCGTGCAGGCAAACTATTTTAAGGTATTAAAG
CGTCCAAACTGGACCATCTACCAGTACCGCGTCGATTTTACGCCTGATGTGGAGGCTACACGACTGCGAC
GGTCTTTCTTGTATGAACATAAAGGGATCCTGGGCGGCTACATCTTTGACGGAACCAATATGTTTTGCAT
CAATCAGTTCAAAGCTGTTCAAGATAGCCCCTATGTTTTGGAACTGGTTACGAAGAGTCGTGCTGGCGAA
AACATTGAAATTAAGATCAAGGCTGTTGGATCTGTGCAATCTACGGATGCCGAGCAGTTTCAGGTCCTTA
ATCTCATACTGCGCAGGGCCATGGAGGGCTTAGACTTGAAGCTGGTCTCGCGCTACTACTACGATCCTCA
AGCTAAGATTAATTTGGAGAATTTCCGCATGCAATTATGGCCTGGCTATCAGACTTCGATTCGCCAGCAC
GAAAATGATATATTACTTTGTTCCGAGATATGCCACAAGGTTATGCGAACTGAGACCTTGTACAATATTT
TGTCCGATGCTATTCGCGACAGTGACGATTATCAAAGTACATTTAAGCGTGCAGTAATGGGTATGGTAAT
ACTAACGGATTATAATAACAAAACCTATCGCATTGACGATGTCGACTTTCAATCGACGCCATTGTGCAAA
TTTAAAACCAATGACGGTGAGATTTCGTACGTGGATTACTATAAGAAGCGATACAACATAATCATTCGCG
ACTTGAAGCAACCTCTGGTCATGTCTCGTCCGACAGACAAAAATATTCGTGGTGGAAATGACCAGGCCAT
AATGATCATTCCCGAGCTGGCACGGGCTACGGGAATGACGGACGCTATGCGCGCTGACTTTAGGACGTTG
AGGGCCATGAGTGAACATACCAGGCTGAATCCAGATCGTCGCATCGAACGCCTTCGCATGTTCAACAAGC
GCTTAAAGTCGTGTAAACAGAGTGTAGAGACCCTTAAGTCCTGGAACATCGAGCTGGACTCCGCCTTGGT
GGAGATTCCAGCACGCGTGTTGCCACCGGAAAAAATATTATTCGGCAACCAAAAAATATTCGTATGCGAC
GCTCGCGCCGATTGGACCAATGAGTTTCGCACCTGTTCGATGTTTAAAAACGTGCATATCAATAGGTGGT
ATGTGATCACACCGAGTCGAAATCTGCGCGAGACCCAGGAATTTGTGCAGATGTGCATCCGCACAGCCAG
CAGCATGAAGATGAACATCTGCAATCCAATATATGAGGAAATTCCGGATGACCGCAACGGCACTTACTCC
CAAGCGATCGACAACGCCGCAGCTAACGATCCACAGATCGTGATGGTTGTCATGAGATCTCCAAATGAAG
AGAAATATAGCTGCATTAAAAAACGCACGTGCGTGGACAGACCGGTGCCATCGCAGGTGGTGACACTAAA
AGTTATCGCGCCTCGACAGCAAAAACCAACTGGGCTGATGTCGATCGCCACAAAGGTGGTTATTCAAATG
AACGCCAAATTGATGGGAGCTCCCTGGCAGGTAGTGATCCCCCTCCACGGTCTGATGACTGTTGGTTTCG
ATGTCTGCCATTCACCGAAGAATAAGAACAAGTCATATGGGGCTTTCGTTGCAACCATGGACCAGAAGGA
GTCTTTCCGCTACTTCTCCACCGTAAACGAACACATTAAGGGCCAAGAGTTGTCCGAGCAGATGTCGGTG
AACATGGCGTGCGCCCTGAGGTCGTATCAGGAGCAACACCGTTCTTTGCCAGAGCGCATTCTCTTCTTTC
GCGACGGTGTTGGCGATGGTCAGCTCTACCAGGTGGTAAACAGCGAGGTGAACACCCTAAAGGACAGGCT
CGACGAAATTTACAAATCAGCTGGCAAACAGGAGGGCTGTCGCATGACATTTATAATTGTATCCAAGCGC
ATTAATTCTCGCTACTTTACTGGGCATCGCAACCCAGTTCCGGGCACTGTAGTCGATGACGTTATTACCT
TGCCAGAGCGCTACGACTTCTTCCTAGTGTCCCAGGCTGTTCGGATAGGAACTGTGTCGCCTACCAGCTA
CAATGTTATTTCTGACAACATGGGACTAAACGCCGATAAGCTGCAGATGCTCTCCTATAAGATGACCCAT
ATGTACTACAATTACAGCGGAACCATACGAGTCCCCGCTGTCTGCCATTACGCCCACAAATTGGCTTTCC
TCGTAGCCGAATCCATTAATCGTGCGCCTTCAGCAGGACTGCAGAATCAATTGTACTTTTTGTAAATCCA
GCACAGTGGCGGCCGCTCGAGTCTAGAGGGCCCGCGGTTCGAAGGTAAGCCTATCCCTAACCCTCTCCTC
GGTCTCGATTCTACGCGTACCGGTCATCATCACCATCACCATTGAGTTTAAACCCGCTGATCAGCCTCGA
CTGTGCCTTCTAAGGCCTGAGCTCGCTGATCAGCCTCGATCGAGGATCCAGACATGATAAGATACATTGA
TGAGTTTGGACAAACCACAACTAGAATGCAGTGAAAAAAATGCTTTATTTGTGAAATTTGTGATGCTATT
GCTTTATTTGTAACCATTATAAGCTGCAATAAACAAGTTAACAACAACAATTGCATTCATTTTATGTTTC
AGGTTCAGGGGGAGGTGTGGGAGGTTTTTTAAAGCAAGTAAAACCTCTACAAATGTGGTATGGCTGATTA
TGATCAGTCGACCGATGCCCTTGAGAGCCTTCAACCCAGTCAGCTCCTTCCGGTGGGCGCGGGGCATGAC
TATCGTCGCCGCACTTATGACTGTCTTCTTTATCATGCAACTCGTAGGACAGGTGCCGGCAGCGCTCTGG
GTCATTTTCGGCGAGGACCGCTTTCGCTGGAGCGCGACGATGATCGGCCTGTCGCTTGCGGTATTCGGAA
TCTTGCACGCCCTCGCTCAAGCCTTCGTCACTGGTCCCGCCACCAAACGTTTCGGCGAGAAGCAGGCCAT
TATCGCCGGCATGGCGGCCGACGCGCTGGGCTACGTCTTGCTGGCGTTCGCGACGCGAGGCTGGATGGCC
TTCCCCATTATGATTCTTCTCGCTTCCGGCGGCATCGGGATGCCCGCGTTGCAGGCCATGCTGTCCAGGC
AGGTAGATGACGACCATCAGGGACAGCTTCAAGGCCAGCAAAAGGCCAGGAACCGTAAAAAGGCCGCGTT
GCTGGCGTTTTTCCATAGGCTCCGCCCCCCTGACGAGCATCACAAAAATCGACGCTCAAGTCAGAGGTGG
CGAAACCCGACAGGACTATAAAGATACCAGGCGTTTCCCCCTGGAAGCTCCCTCGTGCGCTCTCCTGTTC
CGACCCTGCCGCTTACCGGATACCTGTCCGCCTTTCTCCCTTCGGGAAGCGTGGCGCTTTCTCATAGCTC
ACGCTGTAGGTATCTCAGTTCGGTGTAGGTCGTTCGCTCCAAGCTGGGCTGTGTGCACGAACCCCCCGTT
CAGCCCGACCGCTGCGCCTTATCCGGTAACTATCGTCTTGAGTCCAACCCGGTAAGACACGACTTATCGC
CACTGGCAGCAGCCACTGGTAACAGGATTAGCAGAGCGAGGTATGTAGGCGGTGCTACAGAGTTCTTGAA
GTGGTGGCCTAACTACGGCTACACTAGAAGGACAGTATTTGGTATCTGCGCTCTGCTGAAGCCAGTTACC
TTCGGAAAAAGAGTTGGTAGCTCTTGATCCGGCAAACAAACCACCGCTGGTAGCGGTGGTTTTTTTGTTT
GCAAGCAGCAGATTACGCGCAGAAAAAAAGGATCTCAAGAAGATCCTTTGATCTTTTCTACGGGGTCTGA
CGCTCAGTGGAACGAAAACTCACGTTAAGGGATTTTGGTCATGAGATTATCAAAAAGGATCTTCACCTAG
ATCCTTTTAAATTAAAAATGAAGTTTTAAATCAATCTAAAGTATATATGAGTAAACTTGGTCTGACAGTT
ACCAATGCTTAATCAGTGAGGCACCTATCTCAGCGATCTGTCTATTTCGTTCATCCATAGTTGCCTGACT
CCCCGTCGTGTAGATAACTACGATACGGGAGGGCTTACCATCTGGCCCCAGTGCTGCAATGATACCGCGA
GACCCACGCTCACCGGCTCCAGATTTATCAGCAATAAACCAGCCAGCCGGAAGGGCCGAGCGCAGAAGTG
GTCCTGCAACTTTATCCGCCTCCATCCAGTCTATTAATTGTTGCCGGGAAGCTAGAGTAAGTAGTTCGCC
AGTTAATAGTTTGCGCAACGTTGTTGCCATTGCTGCAGGCATCGTGGTGTCACGCTCGTCGTTTGGTATG
GCTTCATTCAGCTCCGGTTCCCAACGATCAAGGCGAGTTACATGATCCCCCATGTTGTGCAAAAAAGCGG
TTAGCTCCTTCGGTCCTCCGATCGTTGTCAGAAGTAAGTTGGCCGCAGTGTTATCACTCATGGTTATGGC
AGCACTGCATAATTCTCTTACTGTCATGCCATCCGTAAGATGCTTTTCTGTGACTGGTGAGTACTCAACC
AAGTCATTCTGAGAATAGTGTATGCGGCGACCGAGTTGCTCTTGCCCGGCGTCAACACGGGATAATACCG
CGCCACATAGCAGAACTTTAAAAGTGCTCATCATTGGAAAACGTTCTTCGGGGCGAAAACTCTCAAGGAT
CTTACCGCTGTTGAGATCCAGTTCGATGTAACCCACTCGTGCACCCAACTGATCTTCAGCATCTTTTACT
TTCACCAGCGTTTCTGGGTGAGCAAAAACAGGAAGGCAAAATGCCGCAAAAAAGGGAATAAGGGCGACAC
GGAAATGTTGAATACTCATACTCTTCCTTTTTCAATATTATTGAAGCATTTATCAGGGTTATTGTCTCAT
GAGCGGATACATATTTGAATGTATTTAGAAAAATAAACAAATAGGGGTTCCGCGCACATTTCCCCGAAAA
GTGCCACCTGACGTCTAAGAAACCATTATTATCATGACATTAACCTATAAAAATAGGCGTATCACGAGGC
CCTTTCGTCTTCAAGAATTAATTCTATATTCTAAAAACACAAATGATACTTCTAAA
Features (pLannotate 1.2.2; 10 found; start..end, strand, type, name):
      8..2517    +  promoter       Ac5 promoter: Drosophila melanogaster actin 5C promoter
   2537..3253    +  CDS            EGFP: EGFP is a basic (constitutively fluorescent) green fluorescent protein published in 1996, derived from Aequorea victoria. It is reported to be a rapidly-maturing weak dimer with moderate acid sensitivity.
   3275..5872    +  CDS            aub: AUB_DROME - Experimental evidence at protein level: Swiss-Prot protein existence level 1. Acts via the piwi-interacting RNA (piRNA) metabolic process, which mediates the repression of transposable elements during meiosis by forming complexes composed of piRNAs and Piwi proteins and governs the methylation and subsequent repression of transposons. Directly binds piRNAs, a class of 24 to 30 nucleotide RNAs that are generated by a Dicer-independent mechanism and are primarily derived from transposons and other repeated sequence elements. In ovary, associates predominantly with antisense piRNAs th
   5924..5965    +  CDS            V5 tag: epitope tag from simian virus 5
   6065..6199    -  polyA_signal   SV40 poly(A) signal: SV40 polyadenylation signal
   6222..6306    -  CDS            large T antigen (fragment): large T antigen from SV40 (simian virus 40)
   6307..6754    +  CDS            TcR (fragment): tetracycline efflux protein; tet; confers resistance to tetracycline
   6800..7388    -  rep_origin     ori: high-copy-number ColE1/pMB1/pBR322/pUC origin of replication
   7559..8419    -  CDS            AmpR: β-lactamase; bla; confers resistance to ampicillin, carbenicillin, and related antibiotics
   8420..8524    -  promoter       AmpR promoter: bla
