[The description below was written by a language model from this plasmid's Addgene catalogue record and pLannotate feature annotations shown in this document.]
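Description:
pAc5.1-EGFP-Aubergine 4R-K (HK121) is an insect expression plasmid built on a pAc5.1-derived backbone carrying EGFP, intended for transfection into Drosophila Schneider cells. In bacteria it is maintained as a high-copy plasmid through a ColE1/pUC-type origin and selected with ampicillin via the β-lactamase gene and its native promoter. The feature tables show no dedicated selection marker for insect cells, which fits transient expression. Short annotated fragments of SV40 large T antigen and a tetracycline resistance gene appear to be non-functional backbone remnants.

The expression cassette is driven by the constitutive Drosophila actin 5C (Ac5) promoter and encodes EGFP fused to the N-terminus of Drosophila melanogaster Aubergine, a Piwi-family protein that binds piRNAs and acts in transposon repression in the germline. The insert carries four arginine-to-lysine substitutions (R11K, R13K, R15K, R17K) clustered near the N-terminus; the record does not state the rationale for these mutations. A V5 epitope tag sequence from the backbone lies downstream of the aub coding region, but the record does not say whether it is translated in frame with the fusion, and only EGFP is listed as a tag. An SV40 polyadenylation signal follows the cassette.

Two sequence records are provided, a depositor sequence of 8,690 nt and a repository sequencing result of 8,666 nt. They share the same feature layout and differ slightly in length; the fluorescent protein is annotated as mEGFP in one and EGFP in the other. The stated purpose is imaging of Aubergine in Schneider cells, and the associated publication describes a colocalization assay for identifying and characterizing direct protein–protein interactions.
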