Addgene plasmid #206433: pAc5.1-EGFP-Aubergine 4R-K (R11K/R13K/R15K/R17K) (HK121)
Purpose: Aubergine expression in Schneider cells for imaging
Depositing lab: Mandy Jeske. Depositing organization: Universitaet Heidelberg. Publication: ReLo is a simple and rapid colocalization assay to identify and characterize direct protein-protein interactions. Salgania HK, Metz J, Jeske M. Nat Commun. 2024 Apr 3;15(1):2875. doi: 10.1038/s41467-024-47233-4. PubMed 38570497.
Backbone
  Vector backbone: T5-pAc5.1 EGFP-EcoRV
  Vector type: Insect Expression
Growth in bacteria
  Bacterial resistance: Ampicillin, 100 μg/mL
  Growth temperature: 37°C
  Growth strain: DH5alpha
  Copy number: High Copy
Gene/Insert
  Gene/Insert name: Aubergine
  Species: D. melanogaster (fly)
  Mutation: R11K/R13K/R15K/R17K
  Entrez Gene: aub (a.k.a. Dmel_CG6137, AUB, AUBERGINE, Aub, CG6137, Dmel\CG6137, ms(2)32D, sti, sting)
  Tag / fusion protein: EGFP (N terminal on insert)
  Cloning method: Restriction Enzyme; 5′ cloning site Unknown (unknown if destroyed)
Terms and licenses: Academic/Nonprofit Terms; Industry Terms: Not Available to Industry
Depositor comments: Please visit https://www.biorxiv.org/content/10.1101/2022.03.04.482790v2 for bioRxiv preprint.
How to cite: pAc5.1-EGFP-Aubergine 4R-K (R11K/R13K/R15K/R17K) (HK121) was a gift from Mandy Jeske (Addgene plasmid # 206433 ; http://n2t.net/addgene:206433 ; RRID:Addgene_206433)
