>Addgene plasmid #206433 | pAc5.1-EGFP-Aubergine 4R-K (R11K/R13K/R15K/R17K) (HK121) | depositor partial sequence | sequence record 401684 | Dm Aubergine isoA 4R-K
ATGAATTTACCACCAAACCCTGTAATTGCTAAGGGAAAGGGTAAGGGAAAGAAGCCCAATAATGTAGAGG
CCAATCGCGGCTTCGCTCCTTCGCTGGGTCAGAAGTCGGACCCTTCCCACTCGGAAGGAAATCAAGCATC
CGGAGGCAATGGTGGTGGTGGTGATGCTCAAGTGGGTCCCTCGATAGAGAAATCCAGTTTGAGCGCGGTG
CAAATGCACAAGTCCGAGGGCGATCCGCGTGGCTCCGTGCGCGGCCGTAGGCTAATAACGGATTTGGTGT
ATTCACGTCCTCCAGGGATGACCAGCAAGAAAGGAGTGGTTGGCACTCATATTACCGTGCAGGCAAACTA
TTTTAAGGTATTAAAGCGTCCAAACTGGACCATCTACCAGTACCGCGTCGATTTTACGCCTGATGTGGAG
GCTACACGACTGCGACGGTCTTTCTTGTATGAACATAAAGGGATCCTGGGCGGCTACATCTTTGACGGAA
CCAATATGTTTTGCATCAATCAGTTCAAAGCTGTTCAAGATAGCCCCTATGTTTTGGAACTGGTTACGAA
GAGTCGTGCTGGCGAAAACATTGAAATTAAGATCAAGGCTGTTGGATCTGTGCAATCTACGGATGCCGAG
CAGTTTCAGGTCCTTAATCTCATACTGCGCAGGGCCATGGAGGGCTTAGACTTGAAGCTGGTCTCGCGCT
ACTACTACGATCCTCAAGCTAAGATTAATTTGGAGAATTTCCGCATGCAATTATGGCCTGGCTATCAGAC
TTCGATTCGCCAGCACGAAAATGATATATTACTTTGTTCCGAGATATGCCACAAGGTTATGCGAACTGAG
ACCTTGTACAATATTTTGTCCGATGCTATTCGCGACAGTGACGATTATCAAAGTACATTTAAGCGTGCAG
TAATGGGTATGGTAATACTAACGGATTATAATAACAAAACCTATCGCATTGACGATGTCGACTTTCAATC
GACGCCATTGTGCAAATTTAAAACCAATGACGGTGAGATTTCGTACGTGGATTACTATAAGAAGCGATAC
AACATAATCATTCGCGACTTGAAGCAACCTCTGGTCATGTCTCGTCCGACAGACAAAAATATTCGTGGTG
GAAATGACCAGGCCATAATGATCATTCCCGAGCTGGCACGGGCTACGGGAATGACGGACGCTATGCGCGC
TGACTTTAGGACGTTGAGGGCCATGAGTGAACATACCAGGCTGAATCCAGATCGTCGCATCGAACGCCTT
CGCATGTTCAACAAGCGCTTAAAGTCGTGTAAACAGAGTGTAGAGACCCTTAAGTCCTGGAACATCGAGC
TGGACTCCGCCTTGGTGGAGATTCCAGCACGCGTGTTGCCACCGGAAAAAATATTATTCGGCAACCAAAA
AATATTCGTATGCGACGCTCGCGCCGATTGGACCAATGAGTTTCGCACCTGTTCGATGTTTAAAAACGTG
CATATCAATAGGTGGTATGTGATCACACCGAGTCGAAATCTGCGCGAGACCCAGGAATTTGTGCAGATGT
GCATCCGCACAGCCAGCAGCATGAAGATGAACATCTGCAATCCAATATATGAGGAAATTCCGGATGACCG
CAACGGCACTTACTCCCAAGCGATCGACAACGCCGCAGCTAACGATCCACAGATCGTGATGGTTGTCATG
AGATCTCCAAATGAAGAGAAATATAGCTGCATTAAAAAACGCACGTGCGTGGACAGACCGGTGCCATCGC
AGGTGGTGACACTAAAAGTTATCGCGCCTCGACAGCAAAAACCAACTGGGCTGATGTCGATCGCCACAAA
GGTGGTTATTCAAATGAACGCCAAATTGATGGGAGCTCCCTGGCAGGTAGTGATCCCCCTCCACGGTCTG
ATGACTGTTGGTTTCGATGTCTGCCATTCACCGAAGAATAAGAACAAGTCATATGGGGCTTTCGTTGCAA
CCATGGACCAGAAGGAGTCTTTCCGCTACTTCTCCACCGTAAACGAACACATTAAGGGCCAAGAGTTGTC
CGAGCAGATGTCGGTGAACATGGCGTGCGCCCTGAGGTCGTATCAGGAGCAACACCGTTCTTTGCCAGAG
CGCATTCTCTTCTTTCGCGACGGTGTTGGCGATGGTCAGCTCTACCAGGTGGTAAACAGCGAGGTGAACA
CCCTAAAGGACAGGCTCGACGAAATTTACAAATCAGCTGGCAAACAGGAGGGCTGTCGCATGACATTTAT
AATTGTATCCAAGCGCATTAATTCTCGCTACTTTACTGGGCATCGCAACCCAGTTCCGGGCACTGTAGTC
GATGACGTTATTACCTTGCCAGAGCGCTACGACTTCTTCCTAGTGTCCCAGGCTGTTCGGATAGGAACTG
TGTCGCCTACCAGCTACAATGTTATTTCTGACAACATGGGACTAAACGCCGATAAGCTGCAGATGCTCTC
CTATAAGATGACCCATATGTACTACAATTACAGCGGAACCATACGAGTCCCCGCTGTCTGCCATTACGCC
CACAAATTGGCTTTCCTCGTAGCCGAATCCATTAATCGTGCGCCTTCAGCAGGACTGCAGAATCAATTGT
ACTTTTTG
